>Addgene plasmid #97016 | pEAHISPA5006 | depositor full sequence | sequence record 178627 | full coding sequence of P aeruginosa PA4715 and 6His
TGGCGAATGGG
[124 nt withheld, positions 12-135]
C
[91 nt withheld, positions 137-227]
A
[49 nt withheld, positions 229-277]
CCTTTGACGTTGGAGTCCACGTTCTTT
[37 nt withheld, positions 305-341]
ACCCTATCTCGGTCTATTCTTTTGATTTATAAGGGATTTTGCCGATTTCGGCCTATTGGTTAAAAAATGA
GCTGATTTAACAAAAATTTAACGCGAATTTTAACAAAATATTAACGTTTACAATTTCAGGTGGCACTTTT
CGGGGAAATGTGCGCGGAACCCCTATTTGTTTATTTTTCTAAATACATTCAAATATGTATCCGCTCATGA
GACAATAACCCTGATAAATGCTTCAATAATATTGAAAAAGGAAGAGTATGAGTATTCAACATTTCCGTGT
CGCCCTTATTCCCTTTTTTGCGGCATTTTGCCTTCCTGTTTTTGCTCACCCAGAAACGCTGGTGAAAGTA
AAAGATGCTGAAGATCAGTTGGGTGCACGAGTGGGTTACATCGAACTGGATCTCAACAGCGGTAAGATCC
TTGAGAGTTTTCGCCCCGAAGAACGTTTTCCAATGATGAGCACTTTTAAAGTTCTGCTATGTGGCGCGGT
ATTATCCCGTATTGACGCCGGGCAAGAGCAACTCGGTCGCCGCATACACTATTCTCAGAATGACTTGGTT
GAGTACTCACCAGTCACAGAAAAGCATCTTACGGATGGCATGACAGTAAGAGAATTATGCAGTGCTGCCA
TAACCATGAGTGATAACACTGCGGCCAACTTACTTCTGACAACGATCGGAGGACCGAAGGAGCTAACCGC
TTTTTTGCACAACATGGGGGATCATGTAACTCGCCTTGATCGTTGGGAACCGGAGCTGAATGAAGCCATA
CCAAACGACGAGCGTGACACCACGATGCCTGCAGCAATGGCAACAACGTTGCGCAAACTATTAACTGGCG
AACTACTTACTCTAGCTTCCCGGCAACAATTAATAGACTGGATGGAGGCGGATAAAGTTGCAGGACCACT
TCTGCGCTCGGCCCTTCCGGCTGGCTGGTTTATTGCTGATAAATCTGGAGCCGGTGAGCGTGGGTCTCGC
GGTATCATTGCAGCACTGGGGCCAGATGGTAAGCCCTCCCGTATCGTAGTTATCTACACGACGGGGAGTC
AGGCAACTATGGATGAACGAAATAGACAGATCGCTGAGATAGGTGCCTCACTGATTAAGCATTGGTAACT
GTCAGACCAAGTTTACTCATATATACTTTAGATTGATTTAAAACTTCATTTTTAATTTAAAAGGATCTAG
GTGAAGATCCTTTTTGATAATCTCATGACCAAAATCCCTTAACGTGAGTTTTCGTTCCACTGAGCGTCAG
ACCCCGTAGAAAAGATCAAAGGATCTTCTTGAGATCCTTTTTTTCTGCGCGTAATCTGCTGCTTGCAAAC
AAAAAAACCACCGCTACCAGCGGTGGTTTGTTTGCCGGATCAAGAGCTACCAACTCTTTTTCCGAAGGTA
ACTGGCTTCAGCAGAGCGCAGATACCAAATACTGTCCTTCTAGTGTAGCCGTAGTTAGGCCACCACTTCA
AGAACTCTGTAGCACCGCCTACATACCTCGCTCTGCTAATCCTGTTACCAGTGGCTGCTGCCAGTGGCGA
TAAGTCGTGTCTTACCGGGTTGGACTCAAGACGATAGTTACCGGATAAGGCGCAGCGGTCGGGCTGAACG
GGGGGTTCGTGCACACAGCCCAGCTTGGAGCGAACGACCTACACCGAACTGAGATACCTACAGCGTGAGC
TATGAGAAAGCGCCACGCTTCCCGAAGGGAGAAAGGCGGACAGGTATCCGGTAAGCGGCAGGGTCGGAAC
AGGAGAGCGCACGAGGGAGCTTCCAGGGGGAAACGCCTGGTATCTTTATAGTCCTGTCGGGTTTCGCCAC
CTCTGACTTGAGCGTCGATTTTTGTGATGCTCGTCAGGGGGGCGGAGCCTATGGAAAAACGCCAGCAACG
CGGCCTTTTTACGGTTCCTGGCCTTTTGCTGGCCTTTTGCTCACATGTTCTTTCCTGCGTTATCCCCTGA
TTCTGTGGATAACCGTATTACCGCCTTTGAGTGAGCTGATACCGCTCGCCGCAGCCGAACGACCGAGCGC
AGCGAGTCAGTGAGCGAGGAAGCGGAAGAGCGCCTGATGCGGTATTTTCTCCTTACGCATCTGTGCGGTA
TTTCACACCGCATATATGGTGCACTCTCAGTACAATCTGCTCTGATGCCGCATAGTTAAGCCAGTATACA
CTCCGCTATCGCTACGTGACTGGGTCATGGCTGCGCCCCGACACCCGCCAACACCCGCTGACGCGCCCTG
ACGGGCTTGTCTGCTCCCGGCATCCGCTTACAGACAAGCTGTGACCGTCTCCGGGAGCTGCATGTGTCAG
AGGTTTTCACCGTCATCACCGAAACGCGCGAGGCAGCTGCGGTAAAGCTCATCAGCGTGGTCGTGAAGCG
ATTCACAGATGTCTGCCTGTTCATCCGCGTCCAGCTCGTTGAGTTTCTCCAGAAGCGTTAATGTCTGGCT
TCTGATAAAGCGGGCCATGTTAAGGGCGGTTTTTTCCTGTTTGGTCACTGATGCCTCCGTGTAAGGGGGA
TTTCTGTTCATGGGGGTAATGATACCGATGAAACGAGAGAGGATGCTCACGATACGGGTTACTGATGATG
AACATGCCCGGTTACTGGAACGTTGTGAGGGTAAACAACTGGCGGTATGGATGCGGCGGGACCAGAGAAA
AATCACTCAGGGTCAATGCCAGCGCTTCGTTAATACAGATGTAGGTGTTCCACAGGGTAGCCAGCAGCAT
CCTGCGATGCAGATCCGGAACATAATGGTGCAGGGCGCTGACTTCCGCGTTTCCAGACTTTACGAAACAC
GGAAACCGAAGACCATTCATGTTGTTGCTCAGGTCGCAGACGTTTTGCAGCAGCAGTCGCTTCACGTTCG
CTCGCGTATCGGTGATTCATTCTGCTAACCAGTAAGGCAACCCCGCCAGCCTAGCCGGGTCCTCAACGAC
AGGAGCACGATCATGCGCACCCGTGGCCAGGACCCAACGCTGCCCGAGATCTCGATCCCGCGAAATTAAT
ACGACTCACTATAGGGAGACCACAACGGTTTCCCTCTAGAAATAATTTTGTTTAACTTTAAGAAGGAGAT
ATACATATGTCGTACTACCATCACCATCACCATCACGATTACGACATCCCAACGACCGAAAACCTGTATT
TTCAGGGCGCCATGACTGAATCACGCCCTGCGCGCCGTTTCGCGCGCATCGACCGCCTTCCCCCCTACGT
TTTCAATATCACCGCCGAACTGAAGATGGCCGCTCGTCGCCGTGGCGAGGACATCATCGACCTGAGCATG
GGCAATCCCGACGGGCCGACCCCGCCGCATATCGTCGAGAAGCTCTGCACCGTCGCCCAGCGCGAAGACA
CCCATGGCTACTCCACCTCGCGTGGCATCCCGCGCCTGCGCCGGGCCATCTCGCACTGGTACCGTGACCG
CTACGACGTGCAGATCGACCCGGAAAGCGAAGCCATCGTCACCATCGGCTCCAAGGAAGGCCTGGCGCAC
CTGATGCTGGCGACCCTCGACCATGGCGACACCATCCTCGTGCCCAACCCGAGCTATCCGATCCACATCT
ACGGTGCGGTGATCGCCGGCGCCCAGGTGCGCTCGGTGCCGCTGGTGCCGGGCATCGATTTCTTCAACGA
GCTGGAACGGGCGATCCGCGAATCGATTCCCAAGCCGCGCATGATGATTCTCGGTTTCCCCTCCAACCCT
ACCGCGCAGTGCGTCGAGCTGGACTTCTTCGAGCGCGTGGTGGCGCTGGCCAAGCAGTACGACGTGATGG
TCGTGCACGACCTGGCCTATGCAGACATCGTCTACGACGGCTGGAAAGCGCCGTCAATCATGCAGGTACC
GGGTGCCAAGGATATCGCCGTGGAGTTCTTCACCCTGTCGAAGAGCTACAACATGGCCGGCTGGCGGATC
GGCTTCATGGTCGGCAATCCCGAGCTGGTCTCGGCCCTGGCGCGGATCAAGAGCTACCACGACTACGGCA
CCTTCACGCCCCTGCAGGTGGCGGCCATTGCCGCTCTGGAAGGCGACCAGCAGTGCGTCCGCGATATCGC
CCGGCAGTACCAGCAGCGCCGCGACGTCCTGGTGAAGGGGCTGCGCGAGGCCGGCTGGATGGTGGAGAAC
CCGAAGGCCTCGATGTACGTCTGGGCGAAGATCCCCGAGCCCTACGCGCATCTGGGCTCGCTGGAGTTCG
CCAAGAAGCTGTTGCAGGACGCCAAGGTCTCGGTGTCGCCGGGGATCGGCTTCGGCGACTACGGCGACGA
TCATGTGCGTTTCGCCCTGATCGAGAACCGCGACCGCCTGCGCCAGGCGGTGCGCGGGATCAAGGCGATG
TTCCGCGCCGACGGGCTGCTGTCGCCGCAGAGGAAGGTCGATAGCCTGGCGGAGTGAGGATCCGAATTCG
AGCTCCGTCGACAAGCTTGCGGCCGCACTCGAGCACCACCACCACCACCACTGAGATCCGGCTGCTAACA
AAGCCCGAAAGGAAGCTGAGTTGGCTGCTGCCACCGCTGAGCAATAACTAGCATAACCCCTTGGGGCCTC
TAAACGGGTCTTGAGGGGTTTTTTGCTGAAAGGAGGAACTATATCCGGAT
Features (pLannotate 1.2.2; 15 found; start..end, strand, type, name):
     12..467     +  rep_origin     f1 ori (sequence partly withheld): f1 bacteriophage origin of replication; arrow indicates direction of (+) strand synthesis
    494..598     +  promoter       AmpR promoter: bla
    599..1459    +  CDS            AmpR: β-lactamase; bla; confers resistance to ampicillin, carbenicillin, and related antibiotics
   1630..2218    +  rep_origin     ori: high-copy-number ColE1/pMB1/pBR322/pUC origin of replication
   2404..2546    -  misc_feature   bom: basis of mobility region from pBR322
   2648..2839    -  CDS            rop: Rop protein, which maintains plasmids at low copy number; rop
   2856..3236    +  CDS            YPB1_ECOLX: Protein predicted: Swiss-Prot protein existence level 4. From Escherichia coli.
   3348..3366    +  promoter       T7 promoter: promoter for bacteriophage T7 RNA polymerase
   3398..3420    +  RBS            RBS: efficient ribosome binding site from bacteriophage T7 gene 10 (Olins and Rangwala, 1989)
   3438..3457    +  CDS            8xHis (fragment): 8xHis affinity tag
   3479..3499    +  CDS            TEV site: tobacco etch virus (TEV) protease recognition and cleavage site
   3503..4717    +  CDS            alaC: ALAC_ECOLI - Also known as yfdZ. Experimental evidence at protein level: Swiss-Prot protein existence level 1. Involved in the biosynthesis of alanine. From Escherichia coli (strain K12).
   4785..4802    +  CDS            9xHis (fragment): 9xHis affinity tag
   4812..4861    +  CDS            SET1 (fragment): solubility-enhancement tag derived from T7 phage gene 10B
   4869..4916    +  terminator     T7 terminator: transcription terminator for bacteriophage T7 RNA polymerase
