>Addgene plasmid #97016 | pEAHISPA5006 | addgene full sequence | sequence record 190115 | Addgene NGS Result
TGGCGAATGGG
[124 nt withheld, positions 12-135]
C
[91 nt withheld, positions 137-227]
A
[49 nt withheld, positions 229-277]
CCTTTGACGTTGGAGTCCACGTTCTTT
[37 nt withheld, positions 305-341]
ACCCTATCTCGGTCTATTCTTTTGATTTATAAGGGATTTTGCCGATTTCGGCCTATTGGTTAAAAAATGA
GCTGATTTAACAAAAATTTAACGCGAATTTTAACAAAATATTAACGCTTACAATTTAGGTGGCACTTTTC
GGGGAAATGTGCGCGGAACCCCTATTTGTTTATTTTTCTAAATACATTCAAATATGTATCCGCTCATGAG
ACAATAACCCTGATAAATGCTTCAATAATATTGAAAAAGGAAGAGTATGAGTATTCAACATTTCCGTGTC
GCCCTTATTCCCTTTTTTGCGGCATTTTGCCTTCCTGTTTTTGCTCACCCAGAAACGCTGGTGAAAGTAA
AAGATGCTGAAGATCAGTTGGGTGCACGAGTGGGTTACATCGAACTGGATCTCAACAGCGGTAAGATCCT
TGAGAGTTTTCGCCCCGAAGAACGTTTTCCAATGATGAGCACTTTTAAAGTTCTGCTATGTGGCGCGGTA
TTATCCCGTATTGACGCCGGGCAAGAGCAACTCGGTCGCCGCATACACTATTCTCAGAATGACTTGGTTG
AGTACTCACCAGTCACAGAAAAGCATCTTACGGATGGCATGACAGTAAGAGAATTATGCAGTGCTGCCAT
AACCATGAGTGATAACACTGCGGCCAACTTACTTCTGACAACGATCGGAGGACCGAAGGAGCTAACCGCT
TTTTTGCACAACATGGGGGATCATGTAACTCGCCTTGATCGTTGGGAACCGGAGCTGAATGAAGCCATAC
CAAACGACGAGCGTGACACCACGATGCCTGCAGCAATGGCAACAACGTTGCGCAAACTATTAACTGGCGA
ACTACTTACTCTAGCTTCCCGGCAACAATTAATAGACTGGATGGAGGCGGATAAAGTTGCAGGACCACTT
CTGCGCTCGGCCCTTCCGGCTGGCTGGTTTATTGCTGATAAATCTGGAGCCGGTGAGCGTGGGTCTCGCG
GTATCATTGCAGCACTGGGGCCAGATGGTAAGCCCTCCCGTATCGTAGTTATCTACACGACGGGGAGTCA
GGCAACTATGGATGAACGAAATAGACAGATCGCTGAGATAGGTGCCTCACTGATTAAGCATTGGTAACTG
TCAGACCAAGTTTACTCATATATACTTTAGATTGATTTAAAACTTCATTTTTAATTTAAAAGGATCTAGG
TGAAGATCCTTTTTGATAATCTCATGACCAAAATCCCTTAACGTGAGTTTTCGTTCCACTGAGCGTCAGA
CCCCGTAGAAAAGATCAAAGGATCTTCTTGAGATCCTTTTTTTCTGCGCGTAATCTGCTGCTTGCAAACA
AAAAAACCACCGCTACCAGCGGTGGTTTGTTTGCCGGATCAAGAGCTACCAACTCTTTTTCCGAAGGTAA
CTGGCTTCAGCAGAGCGCAGATACCAAATACTGTCCTTCTAGTGTAGCCGTAGTTAGGCCACCACTTCAA
GAACTCTGTAGCACCGCCTACATACCTCGCTCTGCTAATCCTGTTACCAGTGGCTGCTGCCAGTGGCGAT
AAGTCGTGTCTTACCGGGTTGGACTCAAGACGATAGTTACCGGATAAGGCGCAGCGGTCGGGCTGAACGG
GGGGTTCGTGCACACAGCCCAGCTTGGAGCGAACGACCTACACCGAACTGAGATACCTACAGCGTGAGCT
ATGAGAAAGCGCCACGCTTCCCGAAGGGAGAAAGGCGGACAGGTATCCGGTAAGCGGCAGGGTCGGAACA
GGAGAGCGCACGAGGGAGCTTCCAGGGGGAAACGCCTGGTATCTTTATAGTCCTGTCGGGTTTCGCCACC
TCTGACTTGAGCGTCGATTTTTGTGATGCTCGTCAGGGGGGCGGAGCCTATGGAAAAACGCCAGCAACGC
GGCCTTTTTACGGTTCCTGGCCTTTTGCTGGCCTTTTGCTCACATGTTCTTTCCTGCGTTATCCCCTGAT
TCTGTGGATAACCGTATTACCGCCTTTGAGTGAGCTGATACCGCTCGCCGCAGCCGAACGACCGAGCGCA
GCGAGTCAGTGAGCGAGGAAGCGGAAGAGCGCCTGATGCGGTATTTTCTCCTTACGCATCTGTGCGGTAT
TTCACACCGCAATGGTGCACTCTCAGTACAATCTGCTCTGATGCCGCATAGTTAAGCCAGTATACACTCC
GCTATCGCTACGTGACTGGGTCATGGCTGCGCCCCGACACCCGCCAACACCCGCTGACGCGCCCTGACGG
GCTTGTCTGCTCCCGGCATCCGCTTACAGACAAGCTGTGACCGTCTCCGGGAGCTGCATGTGTCAGAGGT
TTTCACCGTCATCACCGAAACGCGCGAGGCAGCTGCGGTAAAGCTCATCAGCGTGGTCGTGAAGCGATTC
ACAGATGTCTGCCTGTTCATCCGCGTCCAGCTCGTTGAGTTTCTCCAGAAGCGTTAATGTCTGGCTTCTG
ATAAAGCGGGCCATGTTAAGGGCGGTTTTTTCCTGTTTGGTCACTGATGCCTCCGTGTAAGGGGGATTTC
TGTTCATGGGGGTAATGATACCGATGAAACGAGAGAGGATGCTCACGATACGGGTTACTGATGATGAACA
TGCCCGGTTACTGGAACGTTGTGAGGGTAAACAACTGGCGGTATGGATGCGGCGGGACCAGAGAAAAATC
ACTCAGGGTCAATGCCAGCGCTTCGTTAATACAGATGTAGGTGTTCCACAGGGTAGCCAGCAGCATCCTG
CGATGCAGATCCGGAACATAATGGTGCAGGGCGCTGACTTCCGCGTTTCCAGACTTTACGAAACACGGAA
ACCGAAGACCATTCATGTTGTTGCTCAGGTCGCAGACGTTTTGCAGCAGCAGTCGCTTCACGTTCGCTCG
CGTATCGGTGATTCATTCTGCTAACCAGTAAGGCAACCCCGCCAGCCTAGCCGGGTCCTCAACGACAGGA
GCACGATCATGCGCACCCGTGGCCAGGACCCAACGCTGCCCGAGATCTCGATCCCGCGAAATTAATACGA
CTCACTATAGGGAGACCACAACGGTTTCCCTCTAGAAATAATTTTGTTTAACTTTAAGAAGGAGATATAC
ATATGTCGTACTACCATCACCATCACCATCACGATTACGACATCCCAACGACCGAAAACCTGTATTTTCA
GGGCGCCATGAGACTGGCCGAACTGCAAGCCGCCGGGCGCCAGCCGCAACTGCCATTGCGGGTGACCCTG
GCGGATGGCGCCGGCGCTGCCGAACTGCGCCTGGACAGTCTGCTGCGGGTGCTGCCCGGGCAGCGCTACG
TCGGTGCCGGCGAATGGCGTGGGCGCAAGGTGCTGGCCAAGCTGCTGGTGGGCGGCAAGGCCGCACGGCA
TTTCCAGCGCGAACTGGAAGGGGCGCGTCTGCTCGCGGCCCAGGGGCTGACCACCCCGGCGCTGCTGGCC
GACGGGCTGCAGCAGGGCGAGGGCGGCTGGTTGCTGTTCGACTACCTCGACGCGGCGCAGAGCCTCGGTG
ACGCCTGGCGTGCGGTGGAGGCCCAGGCGCCGCTGGGCGATGCCCAGCAAGCGGTGCTCGGCGAAGCCCT
GGCAGCCATTGGCGAGCTGCATGCAAAGGGCCTCTGGCAGGACGACCTGCACCTGGACAACCTGTTGCGC
CACGCCGGCCGCCTGTATCTCATCGACGGTGGCGGCGTGCGTGCGGAAACTCCCGGCCAGCCGCTGTCGC
GACAGAAAGTGCTGGAAAACCTCGGGGTGTTCTTCGCCCAGTTGCCGGCGCTCCTCGATCCTTTCCTGGA
GGAGTTGCTGGTGCATTACCTGCTGGCCAACGGCGAGCATGCGCTGCCGCTGGAAGCCTTGCAGAAGGAA
ATCGCCAAGGTTCGCCGCTGGCGGGTGCGCGACCTGCTGAGAAAGGTCGGTCGCGACTGTAGCCTGTTCA
GCGTCGTGCGCGGTCCGTTCCGCCTGTTCGCCGCCCGCCGCAGCGAGGCCGAGACGATGGCGCCCCTGCT
GGCGGACGCGGACCGCCTGATCGCCGCCGGCCACGTCTACAAGGACGGCGGCGCGGCCACCGTCGCCCGG
GTCGAAGCGAACGGCCGCACGCTGATCATCAAGCGCTACAACATCAAGGGCTGGGTCCATTGGCTGAAGC
GCTTCTGGCGGCCGAGCCGGGCCTGGGCCTCCTGGCGCGAAGGCAACCGCCTGGAATTCCTCGGCATCGC
CACCGCCCGTCCGCTGGCGATGCTGGAGCGGCGCTGGTGCTGGCTGCGCGGGCGCGCCTACCTGATTACC
GATTATCTCGGCGGTCAGGATATAATCGCTCGTTTTAAGCCTTGCCTGGACATGCCCGATGGCGCCGTTT
CGCCACCGGAAGCCGAGTTGGCGGCACTGGATCGGCTGTTTTCGACGTTGATCCGCGAACGCATCAGCCA
CGGCGACCTGAAGGGACACAACCTGTTCTGGCAGGCCCATGAACAAGGCGGCGAATGGGCGCTGATCGAC
CTGGACGCGATGCGCAAGCATCACAGCCAGGCGTCCTTTGCCCGCGCCTACGCCCGCGACCGCGCGCGCT
TCCTGCGCAACTGGCCGCAGGACAGCGGCCTCTACCGGCTGCTGGAGCAACGGATTCCCCGCCTCGGCGA
CGCCGCCGGGTAGGATCCGAATTCGAGCTCCGTCGACAAGCTTGCGGCCGCACTCGAGCACCACCACCAC
CACCACTGAGATCCGGCTGCTAACAAAGCCCGAAAGGAAGCTGAGTTGGCTGCTGCCACCGCTGAGCAAT
AACTAGCATAACCCCTTGGGGCCTCTAAACGGGTCTTGAGGGGTTTTTTGCTGAAAGGAGGAACTATATC
CGGAT
Features (pLannotate 1.2.2; 14 found; start..end, strand, type, name):
     12..440     +  rep_origin     f1 ori (sequence partly withheld): f1 bacteriophage origin of replication; arrow indicates direction of (+) strand synthesis
    493..597     +  promoter       AmpR promoter: bla
    598..1458    +  CDS            AmpR: β-lactamase; bla; confers resistance to ampicillin, carbenicillin, and related antibiotics
   1629..2217    +  rep_origin     ori: high-copy-number ColE1/pMB1/pBR322/pUC origin of replication
   2403..2542    -  misc_feature   bom: basis of mobility region from pBR322
   2644..2835    -  CDS            rop: Rop protein, which maintains plasmids at low copy number; rop
   2852..3232    +  CDS            YPB1_ECOLX: Protein predicted: Swiss-Prot protein existence level 4. From Escherichia coli.
   3344..3362    +  promoter       T7 promoter: promoter for bacteriophage T7 RNA polymerase
   3394..3416    +  RBS            RBS: efficient ribosome binding site from bacteriophage T7 gene 10 (Olins and Rangwala, 1989)
   3434..3453    +  CDS            8xHis (fragment): 8xHis affinity tag
   3475..3495    +  CDS            TEV site: tobacco etch virus (TEV) protease recognition and cleavage site
   5020..5037    +  CDS            9xHis (fragment): 9xHis affinity tag
   5047..5096    +  CDS            SET1 (fragment): solubility-enhancement tag derived from T7 phage gene 10B
   5104..5151    +  terminator     T7 terminator: transcription terminator for bacteriophage T7 RNA polymerase
