[The description below was written by a language model from this plasmid's Addgene catalogue record and pLannotate feature annotations shown in this document.]
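Description:
pEAHISPA5006 is a bacterial T7 expression plasmid for producing the protein encoded by Pseudomonas aeruginosa open reading frame PA5006, generated as part of a structural proteomics effort. The backbone is pEAHISTEV, a derivative of the Gateway destination vector pDEST14, and the insert was introduced by Gateway cloning. It carries a ColE1/pMB1-type origin together with the pBR322 bom region and a rop gene, an f1 phage origin, and a β-lactamase cassette for ampicillin selection. The catalogue lists it as high copy, although rop normally moderates copy number. The plasmid is maintained in a standard cloning strain, and expression relies on DE3 lysogen hosts that supply T7 RNA polymerase.

The expression cassette consists of a T7 promoter and the phage T7 gene 10 ribosome binding site, followed by an N-terminal hexahistidine tag and a TEV protease recognition site fused to the unmutated ORF, so the protein can be purified by metal-affinity chromatography and the tag then cleaved off. A T7 terminator closes the unit. A second short histidine-coding stretch and a fragment resembling a T7 gene 10B-derived solubility tag are annotated downstream of the insert; the record does not say whether these are translated.

The two sequence records disagree. The depositor sequence matches the stated total size of 4,941 bp, but it is labelled as the coding sequence of PA4715, and its insert region is annotated as an alaC-like aminotransferase. The repository's own sequencing result is 5,176 nt, with a longer, unannotated region of roughly 1.5 kb between the TEV site and the downstream tag, compared with the listed insert size of 1,236 bp. The identity and function of the insert should therefore be checked against the sequenced record. The record gives no function for PA5006.
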