Addgene plasmid #97016: pEAHISPA5006
Purpose: Expressing Pseudomonas aeruginosa orf PA5006 protein
Depositing lab: Huanting Liu & James Naismith. Depositing organization: University of St. Andrews. Publication: The Scottish Structural Proteomics Facility: targets, methods and outputs. Oke M, Carter LG, Johnson KA, Liu H, McMahon SA, Yan X, Kerou M, Weikart ND, Kadi N, Sheikh MA, Schmelz S, Dorward M, Zawadzki M, Cozens C, Falconer H, Powers H, Overton IM, van Niekerk CA, Peng X, Patel P, Garrett RA, Prangishvili D, Botting CH, Coote PJ, Dryden DT, Barton GJ, Schwarz-Linek U, Challis GL, Taylor GL, White MF, Naismith JH. J Struct Funct Genomics. 2010 Jun;11(2):167-80. doi: 10.1007/s10969-010-9090-y. Epub 2010 Apr 24. PubMed 20419351.
Backbone
  Vector backbone: PEAHISTEV, modified from pDEST14
  Backbone manufacturer: BSRC, University of St Andrews
  Backbone size w/o insert (bp): 3705
  Total vector size (bp): 4941
  Modifications to backbone: none
Growth in bacteria
  Bacterial resistance: Ampicillin, 100 μg/mL
  Growth temperature: 37°C
  Growth strain: DH5alpha
  Growth instructions: Protein expression in DE3 strains
  Copy number: High Copy
Gene/Insert
  Gene/Insert name: P aeruginosa orf PA5006
  Species: Pseudomonas aeruginosa
  Insert size (bp): 1236
  Mutation: none
  Promoter: T7
  Tag / fusion protein: N-ter TEV protease cleavable 6HIs (N terminal on backbone)
  Cloning method: Gateway Cloning
  Sequencing primers: 5′ T7 promoter; 3′ T7 terminator
Resource information
  A portion of this plasmid was derived from a plasmid made by: original
Terms and licenses: Academic/Nonprofit Terms; Industry Terms: Not Available to Industry
How to cite: pEAHISPA5006 was a gift from Huanting Liu & James Naismith (Addgene plasmid # 97016 ; http://n2t.net/addgene:97016 ; RRID:Addgene_97016)
